>Addgene plasmid #111479 | B4-5 | addgene full sequence | sequence record 222063 | Addgene NGS Result
GTCTAAGAAACCATTATTATCATGACATTAACCTATAAAAATAGGCGTATCACGAGGCCCTTTCGTCTTC
ACCTCGATGATCCCGCGAAATTAATACGACTCACTATAGGGGAATTGAGAGCGGATAACAATTCCCCTCT
AGAAATAATTTTGTTTAACTTTAAGAAGGAGATATACCATGCAT
[552 nt withheld, positions 185-736]
CATCATCATCACCATCATTAAAGCCTTCTATCGTTGCCAAACTGGCGGCGTTGTCCGAGCAGGAATATTA
AAGCAGAGGCCATATGCTCGAGGATCCGGCTGCTAACAAAGCCCGAAAGGAAGCTGAGTTGGCTGCTGCC
ACCGCTGAGCAATAACTAGCATAACCCCTTGGGGCCTCTAAACGGGTCTTGAGGGGTTTTTTGCTGAAAG
GAGGAACTATATCCGGATATCCCGCAAGAGGCCCGGCAGTACCGGCATAACCAAGCCTATGCCTACAGCA
TCCAGGGCCTAGGGTACGGGTTTTGCTGCCCGCAAACGGGCTGTTCTGGTGTTGCTAGTTTGTTATCAGA
ATCGCAGATCCGGCTTCAGCCGGTTTGCCGGCTGAAAGCGCTATTTCTTCCAGAATTGCCATGATTTTTT
CCCCACGGGAGGCGTCACTGGCTCCCGTGTTGTCGGCAGCTTTGATTCGATAAGCAGCATCGCCTGTTTC
AGGCTGTCTATGTGTGACTGTTGAGCTGTAACAAGTTGTCTCAGGTGTTCAATTTCATGTTCTAGTTGCT
TTGTTTTACTGGTTTCACCTGTTCTATTAGGTGTTACATGCTGTTCATCTGTTACATTGTCGATCTGTTC
ATGGTGAACAGCTTTGAATGCACCAAAAACTCGTAAAAGCTCTGATGTATCTATCTTTTTTACACCGTTT
TCATCTGTGCATATGGACAGTTTTCCCTTTGATATGTAACGGTGAACAGTTGTTCTACTTTTGTTTGTTA
GTCTTGATGCTTCACTGATAGATACAAGAGCCATAAGAACCTCAGATCCTTCCGTATTTAGCCAGTATGT
TCTCTAGTGTGGTTCGTTGTTTTTGCGTGAGCCATGAGAACGAACCATTGAGATCATACTTACTTTGCAT
GTCACTCAAAAATTTTGCCTCAAAACTGGTGAGCTGAATTTTTGCAGTTAAAGCATCGTGTAGTGTTTTT
CTTAGTCCGTTATGTAGGTAGGAATCTGATGTAATGGTTGTTGGTATTTTGTCACCATTCATTTTTATCT
GGTTGTTCTCAAGTTCGGTTACGAGATCCATTTGTCTATCTAGTTCAACTTGGAAAATCAACGTATCAGT
CGGGCGGCCTCGCTTATCAACCACCAATTTCATATTGCTGTAAGTGTTTAAATCTTTACTTATTGGTTTC
AAAACCCATTGGTTAAGCCTTTTAAACTCATGGTAGTTATTTTCAAGCATTAACATGAACTTAAATTCAT
CAAGGCTAATCTCTATATTTGCCTTGTGAGTTTTCTTTTGTGTTAGTTCTTTTAATAACCACTCATAAAT
CCTCATAGAGTATTTGTTTTCAAAAGACTTAACATGTTCCAGATTATATTTTATGAATTTTTTTAACTGG
AAAAGATAAGGCAATATCTCTTCACTAAAAACTAATTCTAATTTTTCGCTTGAGAACTTGGCATAGTTTG
TCCACTGGAAAATCTCAAAGCCTTTAACCAAAGGATTCCTGATTTCCACAGTTCTCGTCATCAGCTCTCT
GGTTGCTTTAGCTAATACACCATAAGCATTTTCCCTACTGATGTTCATCATCTGAGCGTATTGGTTATAA
GTGAACGATACCGTCCGTTCTTTCCTTGTAGGGTTTTCAATCGTGGGGTTGAGTAGTGCCACACAGCATA
AAATTAGCTTGGTTTCATGCTCCGTTAAGTCATAGCGACTAATCGCTAGTTCATTTGCTTTGAAAACAAC
TAATTCAGACATACATCTCAATTGGTCTAGGTGATTTTAATCACTATACCAATTGAGATGGGCTAGTCAA
TGATAATTACTAGTCCTTTTCCTTTGAGTTGTGGGTATCTGTAAATTCTGCTAGACCTTTGCTGGAAAAC
TTGTAAATTCTGCTAGACCCTCTGTAAATTCCGCTAGACCTTTGTGTGTTTTTTTTGTTTATATTCAAGT
GGTTATAATTTATAGAATAAAGAAAGAATAAAAAAAGATAAAAAGAATAGATCCCAGCCCTGTGTATAAC
TCACTACTTTAGTCAGTTCCGCAGTATTACAAAAGGATGTCGCAAACGCTGTTTGCTCCTCTACAAAACA
GACCTTAAAACCCTAAAGGCTTAAGTAGCACCCTCGCAAGCTCGGGCAAATCGCTGAATATTCCTTTTGT
CTCCGACCATCAGGCACCTGAGTCGCTGTCTTTTTCGTGACATTCAGTTCGCTGCGCTCACGGCTCTGGC
AGTGAATGGGGGTAAATGGCACTACAGGCGCCTTTTATGGATTCATGCAAGGAAACTACCCATAATACAA
GAAAAGCCCGTCACGGGCTTCTCAGGGCGTTTTATGGCGGGTCTGCTATGTGGTGCTATCTGACTTTTTG
CTGTTCAGCAGTTCCTGCCCTCTGATTTTCCAGTCTGACCACTTCGGATTATCCCGTGACAGGTCATTCA
GACTGGCTAATGCACCCAGTAAGGCAGCGGTATCATCAACAGGCTTACCCGTCTTACTGTCCCTAGTGCT
TGGATTCTCACCAATAAAAAACGCCCGGCGGCAACCGAGCGTTCTGAACAAATCCAGATGGAGTTCTGAG
GTCATTACTGGATCTATCAACAGGAGTCCAAGCGAGCTCTCGAACCCCAGAGTCCCGCTCAGAAGAACTC
GTCAAGAAGGCGATAGAAGGCGATGCGCTGCGAATCGGGAGCGGCGATACCGTAAAGCACGAGGAAGCGG
TCAGCCCATTCGCCGCCAAGCTCTTCAGCAATATCACGGGTAGCCAACGCTATGTCCTGATAGCGGTCCG
CCACACCCAGCCGGCCACAGTCGATGAATCCAGAAAAGCGGCCATTTTCCACCATGATATTCGGCAAGCA
GGCATCGCCATGGGTCACGACGAGATCCTCGCCGTCGGGCATGCGCGCCTTGAGCCTGGCGAACAGTTCG
GCTGGCGCGAGCCCCTGATGCTCTTCGTCCAGATCATCCTGATCGACAAGACCGGCTTCCATCCGAGTAC
GTGCTCGCTCGATGCGATGTTTCGCTTGGTGGTCGAATGGGCAGGTAGCCGGATCAAGCGTATGCAGCCG
CCGCATTGCATCAGCCATGATGGATACTTTCTCGGCAGGAGCAAGGTGAGATGACAGGAGATCCTGCCCC
GGCACTTCGCCCAATAGCAGCCAGTCCCTTCCCGCTTCAGTGACAACGTCGAGCACAGCTGCGCAAGGAA
CGCCCGTCGTGGCCAGCCACGATAGCCGCGCTGCCTCGTCCTGCAGTTCATTCAGGGCACCGGACAGGTC
GGTCTTGACAAAAAGAACCGGGCGCCCCTGCGCTGACAGCCGGAACACGGCGGCATCAGAGCAGCCGATT
GTCTGTTGTGCCCAGTCATAGCCGAATAGCCTCTCCACCCAAGCGGCCGGAGAACCTGCGTGCAATCCAT
CTTGTTCAATCATGCGAAACGATCCTCATCCTGTCTCTTGATCAGATCTTGATCCCCTGCGCCATCAGAT
CCTTGGCGGCAAGAAAGCCATCCAGTTTACTTTGCAGGGCTTCCCAACCTTACCAGAGGGCGCCCCAGCT
GGCAATTCCGAC
Features (pLannotate 1.2.2; 12 found; start..end, strand, type, name):
     92..110     +  promoter       T7 promoter: promoter for bacteriophage T7 RNA polymerase
    111..135     +  protein_bind   lac operator: The lac repressor binds to the lac operator to inhibit transcription in E. coli. This inhibition can be relieved by adding lactose or isopropyl-β-D-thiogalactopyranoside (IPTG). lac repressor encoded by lacI
    150..172     +  RBS            RBS: efficient ribosome binding site from bacteriophage T7 gene 10 (Olins and Rangwala, 1989)
    185..736     +  CDS            frr (sequence withheld): RRF_ECOLI - Also known as rrf. Experimental evidence at protein level: Swiss-Prot protein existence level 1. Responsible for the release of ribosomes from messenger RNA at the termination of protein biosynthesis. May increase the efficiency of translation by recycling ribosomes from one round of translation to another. From Escherichia coli (strain K12).
    835..884     +  CDS            SET1 (fragment): solubility-enhancement tag derived from T7 phage gene 10B
    892..939     +  terminator     T7 terminator: transcription terminator for bacteriophage T7 RNA polymerase
    962..1023    -  CDS            TcR (fragment): tetracycline efflux protein; tet; confers resistance to tetracycline
   1548..2498    -  CDS            Rep101: RepA protein needed for replication with the pSC101 origin; rep101
   2546..2768    -  rep_origin     pSC101 ori: low-copy replication origin that requires the Rep101 protein
   3260..3354    -  terminator     lambda t0 terminator: transcription terminator from phage lambda
   3388..4179    -  CDS            neo: KKA2_KLEPN - Also known as kan, nptII. Experimental evidence at protein level: Swiss-Prot protein existence level 1. Resistance to kanamycin, neomycin, paromomycin, ribostamycin, butirosin and gentamicin B. From Klebsiella pneumoniae.
   4211..12      -  CDS            tnpA (fragment) (across the origin): TN5P_ECOLX - Also known as tnp. Experimental evidence at protein level: Swiss-Prot protein existence level 1. Mediates transposition of transposon Tn5 by a 'cut and paste' mechanism. First, the monomeric transposase binds the 19 bp inverted DNA repeats flanking the transposon. Then, dimerization of the DNA- bound transposase creates a synaptic DNA complex. After nicking of the first DNA strand, excision of the transposon proceeds through a series of intermediates. The transposase then mediates the insertion of the transposon at a new site by strand transfer. The activity of the wild- type tran
