[The description below was written by a language model from this plasmid's Addgene catalogue record and pLannotate feature annotations shown in this document.]
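Description:
B4-5 is a low-copy bacterial expression plasmid of about 4.3 kb built on a pSC101 backbone. It is maintained in E. coli through the pSC101 origin of replication together with the Rep101 (RepA) protein that this origin requires, and is selected with kanamycin via a neo/nptII aminoglycoside phosphotransferase gene followed by a lambda t0 terminator. Short annotated fragments of a tetracycline resistance gene and of the Tn5 transposase appear to be non-functional remnants of the sequences from which the backbone and kanamycin cassette were derived.

The payload is the E. coli frr gene encoding ribosome recycling factor, the protein that releases ribosomes from mRNA after termination so they can enter a new round of translation. It was inserted by Gibson assembly into a pET-style expression cassette: a T7 promoter with an adjacent lac operator, the strong ribosome binding site from phage T7 gene 10, the coding sequence, and a T7 terminator. Expression therefore depends on a host that supplies T7 RNA polymerase and can be induced with IPTG, which relieves lac repressor binding at the operator; no lacI gene is annotated on the plasmid, so the repressor would have to come from the host. The catalogue entry lists a C-terminal 6xHis tag contributed by the backbone for affinity purification, although this tag is not separately annotated in the feature table; a small fragment matching a T7 gene 10B-derived solubility tag is detected between the gene and the terminator. The associated work concerns assembling purified translation machinery from synthetic microbial consortia, which suggests that this plasmid supplies the His-tagged recycling factor as one component of such a cell-free translation system.
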