Addgene plasmid #111479: B4-5
Purpose: ribosome recycling factor
Depositing lab: Cheemeng Tan. Depositing organization: University of California, Davis. Publication: Synthetic microbial consortia enable rapid assembly of pure translation machinery. Villarreal F, Contreras-Llano LE, Chavez M, Ding Y, Fan J, Pan T, Tan C. Nat Chem Biol. 2018 Jan;14(1):29-35. doi: 10.1038/nchembio.2514. Epub 2017 Nov 13. PubMed 29131146.
Backbone
  Vector backbone: pSC101
  Vector type: Bacterial Expression
Growth in bacteria
  Bacterial resistance: Kanamycin, 50 μg/mL
  Growth temperature: 37°C
  Growth strain: DH5alpha
  Copy number: Low Copy
Gene/Insert
  Gene/Insert name: ribosome recycling factor
  Tag / fusion protein: 6xHis (C terminal on backbone)
  Cloning method: Gibson Cloning
Terms and licenses: Academic/Nonprofit Terms; Industry Terms: Not Available to Industry
Depositor comments: Gene comes from E.coli.
How to cite: B4-5 was a gift from Cheemeng Tan (Addgene plasmid # 111479 ; http://n2t.net/addgene:111479 ; RRID:Addgene_111479)
